Addgene plasmid #105508: MSCV-Neo-GFP/Flag-Gata5
Purpose: MSCV-driven retroviral Gata5 expression (Flag-tagged)
Depositing lab: Christopher Vakoc. Depositing organization: Cold Spring Harbor Laboratory. Publication: Enhancer Reprogramming Promotes Pancreatic Cancer Metastasis. Roe JS, Hwang CI, Somerville TDD, Milazzo JP, Lee EJ, Da Silva B, Maiorino L, Tiriac H, Young CM, Miyabayashi K, Filippini D, Creighton B, Burkhart RA, Buscaglia JM, Kim EJ, Grem JL, Lazenby AJ, Grunkemeyer JA, Hollingsworth MA, Grandgenett PM, Egeblad M, Park Y, Tuveson DA, Vakoc CR. Cell. 2017 Aug 24;170(5):875-888.e20. doi: 10.1016/j.cell.2017.07.007. Epub 2017 Jul 27. PubMed 28757253.
Backbone
  Vector backbone: MSCV-Neo-IRES-GFP
  Backbone size w/o insert (bp): 7795
  Vector type: Retroviral
  Selectable markers: Neomycin (select with G418)
Growth in bacteria
  Bacterial resistance: Ampicillin, 100 μg/mL
  Growth temperature: 37°C
  Growth strain: NEB Stable
  Copy number: High Copy
Gene/Insert
  Gene/Insert name: Gata5
  Species: M. musculus (mouse)
  Insert size (bp): 1212
  Entrez Gene: Gata5
  Tag / fusion protein: Flag (N terminal on insert)
  Cloning method: Ligation Independent Cloning
  Sequencing primers: 5′ CCCTTGAACCTCCTCGTTCGACC; 3′ GAGACGTGCTACTTCCATTTGTC
Terms and licenses: Academic/Nonprofit Terms; Industry Terms: Not Available to Industry
How to cite: MSCV-Neo-GFP/Flag-Gata5 was a gift from Christopher Vakoc (Addgene plasmid # 105508 ; http://n2t.net/addgene:105508 ; RRID:Addgene_105508)
