[The description below was written by a language model from this plasmid's Addgene catalogue record and pLannotate feature annotations shown in this document.]
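Description:
MSCV-Neo-GFP/Flag-Gata5 is a gammaretroviral expression plasmid built on the MSCV-Neo-IRES-GFP backbone and designed to deliver mouse Gata5 into mammalian cells by retroviral transduction. In bacteria it is maintained through a high-copy ColE1/pUC-type origin and selected with ampicillin via the β-lactamase gene. The remainder of the bacterial backbone carries only remnants of older cloning vectors (fragments of lacI, lacZα, rop, bom and a tetracycline resistance gene, plus a lac promoter/operator) that have no evident role in the construct's function.

The transferable viral unit is flanked by the 5' and 3' long terminal repeats of murine embryonic stem cell virus. Downstream of the 5' LTR lie the Ψ packaging signal and a truncated, start-codon-less gag segment, which together promote efficient encapsidation of the genomic RNA. Because the plasmid carries no intact gag, pol or env genes, these functions must be supplied in trans by a packaging system. The 5' LTR serves as the promoter for the payload, a Gata5 coding sequence encoding a GATA-family transcription factor, fused at its N terminus to an epitope tag that the sequence annotation identifies as a 3xFLAG, allowing detection or immunoprecipitation of the protein. A separate internal cassette follows, in which the mouse PGK promoter drives the neomycin phosphotransferase gene linked through an EMCV IRES to EGFP. Transduced cells can therefore be selected with G418 and also tracked or sorted by green fluorescence. The construct is intended for stable ectopic expression of tagged Gata5, and it was deposited in connection with a study of enhancer reprogramming in pancreatic cancer metastasis.
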