Features (pLannotate 1.2.2; 22 found; start..end, strand, type, name):
      1..517     +  LTR            5' LTR: 5' long terminal repeat from murine embryonic stem cell virus
    581..922     +  misc_feature   MESV Ψ: packaging signal of murine embryonic stem cell virus
    989..1405    +  CDS            gag (truncated): truncated Moloney murine leukemia virus (MMLV) gag gene lacking the start codon
   1420..1485    +  CDS            3xFLAG: three tandem FLAG® epitope tags, followed by an enterokinase cleavage site
   1486..2694    +  CDS            Gata5: GATA5_MOUSE - Experimental evidence at protein level: Swiss-Prot protein existence level 1. Transcription factor required during cardiovascular development (By similarity). Plays an important role in the transcriptional program(s) that underlies smooth muscle cell diversity (PubMed:9119112). Binds to the functionally important CEF-1 nuclear protein binding site in the cardiac-specific slow/cardiac troponin C transcriptional enhancer (By similarity). From Mus musculus (Mouse).
   2719..3218    +  promoter       PGK promoter: mouse phosphoglycerate kinase 1 promoter
   3232..4035    +  CDS            NeoR/KanR: aminoglycoside phosphotransferase from Tn5; aph(3')-II (or nptII); confers resistance to neomycin, kanamycin, and G418 (Geneticin®)
   4210..4672    +  misc_feature   IRES: internal ribosome entry site (IRES) of the encephalomyocarditis virus (EMCV)
   4686..5405    +  CDS            EGFP: the original enhanced GFP (Yang et al., 1996) mammalian codon-optimized
   5472..5986    +  LTR            3' LTR: 3' long terminal repeat from murine embryonic stem cell virus
   6148..6164    -  protein_bind   lac operator: The lac repressor binds to the lac operator to inhibit transcription in E. coli. This inhibition can be relieved by adding lactose or isopropyl-β-D-thiogalactopyranoside (IPTG). lac repressor encoded by lacI
   6172..6202    -  promoter       lac promoter: promoter for the E. coli lac operon
   6217..6238    -  protein_bind   CAP binding site: CAP binding activates transcription in the presence of cAMP. E. coli catabolite activator protein
   6251..6343    -  CDS            lacI (fragment): lac repressor; lacI; The lac repressor binds to the lac operator to inhibit transcription in E. coli. This inhibition can be relieved by adding lactose or isopropyl-β-D-thiogalactopyranoside (IPTG).
   6526..7114    -  rep_origin     ori: high-copy-number ColE1/pMB1/pBR322/pUC origin of replication
   7285..8145    -  CDS            AmpR: β-lactamase; bla; confers resistance to ampicillin, carbenicillin, and related antibiotics
   8146..8250    -  promoter       AmpR promoter: bla
   8345..8380    +  CDS            rop (fragment): Rop protein, which maintains plasmids at low copy number; rop
   8482..8581    +  misc_feature   bom (fragment): basis of mobility region from pBR322
   8587..8736    -  CDS            lacZα (fragment): LacZα fragment of β-galactosidase; lacZ fragment
   8736..8937    -  CDS            TcR (fragment): tetracycline efflux protein; tet; confers resistance to tetracycline
   8938..9036    +  CDS            env (fragment): murine leukemia virus gPr80 envelope polyprotein precursor; env; proteolytically cleaved into gp70SU and p15TM subunits
>Addgene plasmid #105508 | MSCV-Neo-GFP/Flag-Gata5 | addgene full sequence | sequence record 210923 | Addgene NGS Result
AATGAAAGACCCCACCTGTAGGTTTGGCAAGCTAGCTTAAGTAACGCCATTTTGCAAGGCATGGAAAATA
CATAACTGAGAATAGAGAAGTTCAGATCAAGGTTAGGAACAGAGAGACAGCAGAATATGGGCCAAACAGG
ATATCTGTGGTAAGCAGTTCCTGCCCCGGCTCAGGGCCAAGAACAGATGGTCCCCAGATGCGGTCCCGCC
CTCAGCAGTTTCTAGAGAACCATCAGATGTTTCCAGGGTGCCCCAAGGACCTGAAATGACCCTGTGCCTT
ATTTGAACTAACCAATCAGTTCGCTTCTCGCTTCTGTTCGCGCGCTTCTGCTCCCCGAGCTCAATAAAAG
AGCCCACAACCCCTCACTCGGCGCGCCAGTCCTCCGATAGACTGCGTCGCCCGGGTACCCGTATTCCCAA
TAAAGCCTCTTGCTGTTTGCATCCGAATCGTGGACTCGCTGATCCTTGGGAGGGTCTCCTCAGATTGATT
GACTGCCCACCTCGGGGGTCTTTCATTTGGAGGTTCCACCGAGATTTGGAGACCCCTGCCCAGGGACCAC
CGACCCCCCCGCCGGGAGGTAAGCTGGCCAGCGGTCGTTTCGTGTCTGTCTCTGTCTTTGTGCGTGTTTG
TGCCGGCATCTAATGTTTGCGCCTGCGTCTGTACTAGTTAGCTAACTAGCTCTGTATCTGGCGGACCCGT
GGTGGAACTGACGAGTTCTGAACACCCGGCCGCAACCCTGGGAGACGTCCCAGGGACTTTGGGGGCCGTT
TTTGTGGCCCGACCTGAGGAAGGGAGTCGATGTGGAATCCGACCCCGTCAGGATATGTGGTTCTGGTAGG
AGACGAGAACCTAAAACAGTTCCCGCCTCCGTCTGAATTTTTGCTTTCGGTTTGGAACCGAAGCCGCGCG
TCTTGTCTGCTGCAGCGCTGCAGCATCGTTCTGTGTTGTCTCTGTCTGACTGTGTTTCTGTATTTGTCTG
AAAATTAGGGCCAGACTGTTACCACTCCCTTAAGTTTGACCTTAGGTCACTGGAAAGATGTCGAGCGGAT
CGCTCACAACCAGTCGGTAGATGTCAAGAAGAGACGTTGGGTTACCTTCTGCTCTGCAGAATGGCCAACC
TTTAACGTCGGATGGCCGCGAGACGGCACCTTTAACCGAGACCTCATCACCCAGGTTAAGATCAAGGTCT
TTTCACCTGGCCCGCATGGACACCCAGACCAGGTCCCCTACATCGTGACCTGGGAAGCCTTGGCTTTTGA
CCCCCCTCCCTGGGTCAAGCCCTTTGTACACCCTAAGCCTCCGCCTCCTCTTCCTCCATCCGCCCCGTCT
CTCCCCCTTGAACCTCCTCGTTCGACCCCGCCTCGATCCTCCCTTTATCCAGCCCTCACTCCTTCTCTAG
GCGCCGGAATTCACCAATGGACTACAAAGACCATGACGGTGATTATAAAGATCATGACATCGATTACAAG
GATGACGATGACAAGTACCAAAGCTTGGCGTTAGCCCAGAGCCCCGGCCAGGGCACTTACGCCGACTCCG
GAGCCTTTCTGCACTCTTCGGGAACCGGCTCCCCGGTGTTCGTGGCACCCACTCGCATGCCCTCCATGCT
GCCGTACCTGCCTTCGTGTGAGCCGGGCTCGCAGGCTCCCGCGCTCGCCGCGCACTCCAGCTGGACACAA
GCAGTTGCCGCTGATTCCTCAGCCTTCGGCTCCGGAAGCCCGCACCCGCCAGCCGCACACCCACCGGGAG
CCACCACCTTCCCGTTCGCTCACAGCCCTCCGGGGTCGGGCAGCGGCGGCAGCGCGGGGGTCCGGGACGG
CGGCGCCTTCCAGGGCGCGCTGCTGGCTCGCGAACAGTACCCGACCCCGCTCGGGAGACCCATGGGCGCC
TCGTACCCCACAACCTACCCAGCATACATGAGTTCCGACGTAGCCCCTTCGTGGACCTCCGGAGCCTTCG
ACAGCAGCATCCTGCACGGTCTGCAAGCTCGCCCTGGTGGCCTCCCTGGCCGCAGGACCAGCTTCGTACC
TGACTTCTTGGAGGAGTTCCCTGGTGAGGGCCGGGAGTGCGTCAACTGTGGAGCCCTGTCTACACCACTG
TGGCGCAGGGACGGCACCGGACACTATCTATGCAATGCCTGCGGCCTCTATCACAAGATGAACGGGGTCA
ACCGACCGCTAGTGAGGCCCCAGAAGCGTCTGTCCTCATCCCGAAGATCCGGCCTATGCTGCTCCAACTG
CCATACTGCCACCACCACCCTCTGGAGGCGCAACTCGGAGGGCGAACCAGTGTGCAACGCCTGTGGCCTC
TACATGAAGCTCCATGGGGTGCCAAGGCCACTGGCAATGAAAAAGGAGAGTATCCAGACAAGAAAACGGA
AGCCAAAGAACCCTGCCAAAATCAAGGGCTCCTCAGGATCCACAGCAAACACCACAGCCTCTTCTCCCAC
TCTCCTCAACTCTGAGAGCTCAGCCACCACTTTGAAGGCAGAGTCCAGTCTGGCATCTCCAGTGTGTGCT
GGGCCCACTATCACCTCCCAGGCCTCCAGCCCAGCGGACGAATCCCTGGCCTCCAGCCATTTGGAGTTCA
AGTTCGAACCTGAAGACTTTGCCTTCACCTCCTCGTCCATGAGCCCCCAGGCTGGTCTCAGTGGGGTCCT
ACGTCAGGAGACCTGGTGTGCTCTGGCCTTGGCCTAGCTCGAGAGATCTAATTCTACCGGGTAGGGGAGG
CGCTTTTCCCAAGGCAGTCTGGAGCATGCGCTTTAGCAGCCCCGCTGGGCACTTGGCGCTACACAAGTGG
CCTCTGGCCTCGCACACATTCCACATCCACCGGTAGGCGCCAACCGGCTCCGTTCTTTGGTGGCCCCTTC
GCGCCACCTTCTACTCCTCCCCTAGTCAGGAAGTTCCCCCCCGCCCCGCAGCTCGCGTCGTGCAGGACGT
GACAAATGGAAGTAGCACGTCTCACTAGTCTCGTGCAGATGGACAGCACCGCTGAGCAATGGAAGCGGGT
AGGCCTTTGGGGCAGCGGCCAATAGCAGCTTTGCTCCTTCGCTTTCTGGGCTCAGAGGCTGGGAAGGGGT
GGGTCCGGGGGCGGGCTCAGGGGCGGGCTCAGGGGCGGGGCGGGCGCCCGAAGGTCCTCCGGAGGCCCGG
CATTCTGCACGCTTCAAAAGCGCACGTCTGCCGCGCTGTTCTCCTCTTCCTCATCTCCGGGCCTTTCGAC
CTGCAGCCAATATGGGATCGGCCATTGAACAAGATGGATTGCACGCAGGTTCTCCGGCCGCTTGGGTGGA
GAGGCTATTCGGCTATGACTGGGCACAACAGACAATCGGCTGCTCTGATGCCGCCGTGTTCCGGCTGTCA
GCGCAGGGGCGCCCGGTTCTTTTTGTCAAGACCGACCTGTCCGGTGCCCTGAATGAACTGCAGGACGAGG
CAGCGCGGCTATCGTGGCTGGCCACGACGGGCGTTCCTTGCGCAGCTGTGCTCGACGTTGTCACTGAAGC
GGGAAGGGACTGGCTGCTATTGGGCGAAGTGCCGGGGCAGGATCTCCTGTCATCTCACCTTGCTCCTGCC
GAGAAAGTATCCATCATGGCTGATGCAATGCGGCGGCTGCATACGCTTGATCCGGCTACCTGCCCATTCG
ACCACCAAGCGAAACATCGCATCGAGCGAGCACGTACTCGGATGGAAGCCGGTCTTGTCGATCAGGATGA
TCTGGACGAAGAGCATCAGGGGCTCGCGCCAGCCGAACTGTTCGCCAGGCTCAAGGCGCGCATGCCCGAC
GGCGAGGATCTCGTCGTGACCCATGGCGATGCCTGCTTGCCGAATATCATGGTGGAAAATGGCCGCTTTT
CTGGATTCATCGACTGTGGCCGGCTGGGTGTGGCGGACCGCTATCAGGACATAGCGTTGGCTACCCGTGA
TATTGCTGAAGAGCTTGGCGGCGAATGGGCTGACCGCTTCCTCGTGCTTTACGGTATCGCCGCTCCCGAT
TCGCAGCGCATCGCCTTCTATCGCCTTCTTGACGAGTTCTTCTGAGGGGATCCCGCCCGCCCCACGACCC
GCAGCGCCCGACCGAAAGGAGCGCACGACCCCATGCATCCAATTCCGCCCCCCNCCCCCTAACGTTACTG
GCCGAAGCCGCTTGGAATAAGGCCGGTGTGCGTTTGTCTATATGTTATTTTCCACCATATTGCCGTCTTT
TGGCAATGTGAGGGCCCGGAAACCTGGCCCTGTCTTCTTGACGAGCATTCCTAGGGGTCTTTCCCCTCTC
GCCAAAGGAATGCAAGGTCTGTTGAATGTCGTGAAGGAAGCAGTTCCTCTGGAAGCTTCTTGAAGACAAA
CAACGTCTGTAGCGACCCTTTGCAGGCAGCGGAACCCCCCACCTGGCGACAGGTGCCTCTGCGGCCAAAA
GCCACGTGTATAAGATACACCTGCAAAGGCGGCACAACCCCAGTGCCACGTTGTGAGTTGGATAGTTGTG
GAAAGAGTCAAATGGCTCTCCTCAAGCGTATTCAACAAGGGGCTGAAGGATGCCCAGAAGGTACCCCATT
GTATGGGATCTGATCTGGGGCCTCGGTGCACATGCTTTACATGTGTTTAGTCGAGGTTAAAAAAACGTCT
AGGCCCCCCGAACCACGGGGACGTGGTTTTCCTTTGAAAAACACGATGATAATATGGCCACAACCATGGT
GAGCAAGGGCGAGGAGCTGTTCACCGGGGTGGTGCCCATCCTGGTCGAGCTGGACGGCGACGTAAACGGC
CACAAGTTCAGCGTGTCTGGCGAGGGCGAGGGCGATGCCACCTACGGCAAGCTGACCCTGAAGTTCATCT
GCACCACCGGCAAGCTGCCCGTGCCCTGGCCCACCCTCGTGACCACCCTGACCTACGGCGTGCAGTGCTT
CAGCCGCTACCCCGACCACATGAAGCAGCACGACTTCTTCAAGTCCGCCATGCCCGAAGGCTACGTCCAG
GAGCGCACCATCTTCTTCAAGGACGACGGCAACTACAAGACCCGCGCCGAGGTGAAGTTCGAGGGCGACA
CCCTGGTGAACCGCATCGAGCTGAAGGGCATCGACTTCAAGGAGGACGGCAACATCCTGGGGCACAAGCT
GGAGTACAACTACAACAGCCACAACGTCTATATCATGGCCGACAAGCAGAAGAACGGCATCAAGGCGAAC
TTCAAGATCCGCCACAACATCGAGGACGGCAGCGTGCAGCTCGCCGACCACTACCAGCAGAACACCCCCA
TCGGCGACGGCCCCGTGCTGCTGCCCGACAACCACTACCTGAGCACCCAGTCCGCCCTGAGCAAAGACCC
CAACGAGAAGCGCGATCACATGGTCCTGCTGGAGTTCGTGACCGCCGCCGGGATCACTCTCGGCATGGAC
GAGCTGTACAAGTAAGTCGACCTGCAGCCAAGCTTATCGATAAAATAAAAGATTTTATTTAGTCTCCAGA
AAAAGGGGGGAATGAAAGACCCCACCTGTAGGTTTGGCAAGCTAGCTTAAGTAACGCCATTTTGCAAGGC
ATGGAAAATACATAACTGAGAATAGAGAAGTTCAGATCAAGGTTAGGAACAGAGAGACAGCAGAATATGG
GCCAAACAGGATATCTGTGGTAAGCAGTTCCTGCCCCGGCTCAGGGCCAAGAACAGATGGTCCCCAGATG
CGGTCCCGCCCTCAGCAGTTTCTAGAGAACCATCAGATGTTTCCAGGGTGCCCCAAGGACCTGAAATGAC
CCTGTGCCTTATTTGAACTAACCAATCAGTTCGCTTCTCGCTTCTGTTCGCGCGCTTCTGCTCCCCGAGC
TCAATAAAAGAGCCCACAACCCCTCACTCGGCGCGCCAGTCCTCCGATAGACTGCGTCGCCCGGGTACCC
GTGTATCCAATAAACCCTCTTGCAGTTGCATCCGACTTGTGGTCTCGCTGTTCCTTGGGAGGGTCTCCTC
TGAGTGATTGACTACCCGTCAGCGGGGGTCTTTCATGGGTAACAGTTTCTTGAAGTTGGAGAACAACATT
CTGAGGGTAGGAGTCGAATATTAAGTAATCCTGACTCAATTAGCCACTGTTTTGAATCCACATACTCCAA
TACTCCTGAAATAGTTCATTATGGACAGCGCAGAAAGAGCTGGGGAGAATTGTGAAATTGTTATCCGCTC
ACAATTCCACACAACATACGAGCCGGAAGCATAAAGTGTAAAGCCTGGGGTGCCTAATGAGTGAGCTAAC
TCACATTAATTGCGTTGCGCTCACTGCCCGCTTTCCAGTCGGGAAACCTGTCGTGCCAGCTGCATTAATG
AATCGGCCAACGCGCGGGGAGAGGCGGTTTGCGTATTGGGCGCTCTTCCGCTTCCTCGCTCACTGACTCG
CTGCGCTCGGTCGTTCGGCTGCGGCGAGCGGTATCAGCTCACTCAAAGGCGGTAATACGGTTATCCACAG
AATCAGGGGATAACGCAGGAAAGAACATGTGAGCAAAAGGCCAGCAAAAGGCCAGGAACCGTAAAAAGGC
CGCGTTGCTGGCGTTTTTCCATAGGCTCCGCCCCCCTGACGAGCATCACAAAAATCGACGCTCAAGTCAG
AGGTGGCGAAACCCGACAGGACTATAAAGATACCAGGCGTTTCCCCCTGGAAGCTCCCTCGTGCGCTCTC
CTGTTCCGACCCTGCCGCTTACCGGATACCTGTCCGCCTTTCTCCCTTCGGGAAGCGTGGCGCTTTCTCA
TAGCTCACGCTGTAGGTATCTCAGTTCGGTGTAGGTCGTTCGCTCCAAGCTGGGCTGTGTGCACGAACCC
CCCGTTCAGCCCGACCGCTGCGCCTTATCCGGTAACTATCGTCTTGAGTCCAACCCGGTAAGACACGACT
TATCGCCACTGGCAGCAGCCACTGGTAACAGGATTAGCAGAGCGAGGTATGTAGGCGGTGCTACAGAGTT
CTTGAAGTGGTGGCCTAACTACGGCTACACTAGAAGAACAGTATTTGGTATCTGCGCTCTGCTGAAGCCA
GTTACCTTCGGAAAAAGAGTTGGTAGCTCTTGATCCGGCAAACAAACCACCGCTGGTAGCGGTGGTTTTT
TTGTTTGCAAGCAGCAGATTACGCGCAGAAAAAAAGGATCTCAAGAAGATCCTTTGATCTTTTCTACGGG
GTCTGACGCTCAGTGGAACGAAAACTCACGTTAAGGGATTTTGGTCATGAGATTATCAAAAAGGATCTTC
ACCTAGATCCTTTTAAATTAAAAATGAAGTTTTAAATCAATCTAAAGTATATATGAGTAAACTTGGTCTG
ACAGTTACCAATGCTTAATCAGTGAGGCACCTATCTCAGCGATCTGTCTATTTCGTTCATCCATAGTTGC
CTGACTCCCCGTCGTGTAGATAACTACGATACGGGAGGGCTTACCATCTGGCCCCAGTGCTGCAATGATA
CCGCGAGACCCACGCTCACCGGCTCCAGATTTATCAGCAATAAACCAGCCAGCCGGAAGGGCCGAGCGCA
GAAGTGGTCCTGCAACTTTATCCGCCTCCATCCAGTCTATTAATTGTTGCCGGGAAGCTAGAGTAAGTAG
TTCGCCAGTTAATAGTTTGCGCAACGTTGTTGCCATTGCTACAGGCATCGTGGTGTCACGCTCGTCGTTT
GGTATGGCTTCATTCAGCTCCGGTTCCCAACGATCAAGGCGAGTTACATGATCCCCCATGTTGTGCAAAA
AAGCGGTTAGCTCCTTCGGTCCTCCGATCGTTGTCAGAAGTAAGTTGGCCGCAGTGTTATCACTCATGGT
TATGGCAGCACTGCATAATTCTCTTACTGTCATGCCATCCGTAAGATGCTTTTCTGTGACTGGTGAGTAC
TCAACCAAGTCATTCTGAGAATAGTGTATGCGGCGACCGAGTTGCTCTTGCCCGGCGTCAATACGGGATA
ATACCGCGCCACATAGCAGAACTTTAAAAGTGCTCATCATTGGAAAACGTTCTTCGGGGCGAAAACTCTC
AAGGATCTTACCGCTGTTGAGATCCAGTTCGATGTAACCCACTCGTGCACCCAACTGATCTTCAGCATCT
TTTACTTTCACCAGCGTTTCTGGGTGAGCAAAAACAGGAAGGCAAAATGCCGCAAAAAAGGGAATAAGGG
CGACACGGAAATGTTGAATACTCATACTCTTCCTTTTTCAATATTATTGAAGCATTTATCAGGGTTATTG
TCTCATGAGCGGATACATATTTGAATGTATTTAGAAAAATAAACAAATAGGGGTTCCGCGCACATTTCCC
CGAAAAGTGCCACCTGACGTCTAAGAAACCATTATTATCATGACATTAACCTATAAAAATAGGCGTATCA
CGAGGCCCTTTCGTCTCGCGCGTTTCGGTGATGACGGTGAAAACCTCTGACACATGCAGCTCCCGGAGAC
GGTCACAGCTTGTCTGTAAGCGGATGCCGGGAGCAGACAAGCCCGTCAGGGCGCGTCAGCGGGTGTTGGC
GGGTGTCGGGGCTGGCTTAACTATGCGGCATCAGAGCAGATTGTACTGAGAGTGCACCATATGCGGTGTG
AAATACCGCACAGATGCGTAAGGAGAAAATACCGCATCAGGCGCCATTCGCCATTCAGGCTGCGCAACTG
TTGGGAAGGGCGATCGGTGCGGGCCTCTTCGCTATTACGCCAGCTGGCGAAAGGGGGATGTGCTGCAAGG
CGATTAAGTTGGGTAACGCCAGGGTTTTCCCAGTCACGACGTTGTAAAACGACGGCGCAAGGAATGGTGC
ATGCAAGGAGATGGCGCCCAACAGTCCCCCGGCCACGGGGCCTGCCACCATACCCACGCCGAAACAAGCG
CTCATGAGCCCGAAGTGGCGAGCCCGATCTTCCCCATCGGTGATGTCGGCGATATAGGCGCCAGCAACCG
CACCTGTGGCGCCGGTGATGCCGGCCACGATGCGTCCGGCGTAGAGGCGATTAGTCCAATTTGTTAAAGA
CAGGATATCAGTGGTCCAGGCTCTAGTTTTGACTCAACAATATCACCAGCTGAAGCCTATAGAGTACGAG
CCATAGATAAAATAAAAGATTTTATTTAGTCTCCAGAAAAAGGGGGG
